>Addgene plasmid #217656 | pCMV_nLightG | addgene full sequence | sequence record 427263 | Addgene NGS Result
CGGAAGTCGGGAAAAAAGCTACCTATCGGCATCACCAAGAAAAAGGGCAACCAGCAGAGTACGAAACAAC
CAACAACTATCCCGAGCGTCTTAGCGACTTTAGTTTCTCTTTTCAGTTGGTCATGATTGTTGTACTCCAG
CTTGTGCCCCAGGATGTTGCCGTCCTCCTTGAAGTCGATGCCCTTCAGCTCGATGCGGTTCACCAGGGTG
TCGCCCTCGAACTTCACCTCGGCGCGGGTCTTGTAGTTGCCGTCGTCCTTGAAGAAGATGGTGCGCTCCT
GGATGTAGCCTTCGGGCATGGCGGACTTGAAGAAGTCGTGCTGCTTCATGTGGTCGGGGTAGCGGCTGAA
GCACTGCACGCCGTAGGTCAGGGTGGTCACGAGGGTGGGCCAGGGCACGGGCAGCTTGCCGGTGGTGCAG
ATGAACTTCAGGGTCAGCTTGCCGTAGGTGGCATCGCCCTCACCCTCGCCGGACACGCTGAACTTGTGGC
CGTTTACGTCGCCGTCCAGCTCGACCAGGATGGGCACCACCCCGGTGAACAGCTCCTCGCCCTTGCTCAC
CATGCTCCCTCCGGTACCGCCCTTGTACAGCTCGTCCATGCCGAGAGTGATCCCGGCGGCGGTCACGAAC
TCCAGCAGGACCATGTGATCGCGCTTCTCGTTGGGGTCTTTCGAAAGTTTGGACTGCACGCTCAGGTAGT
GGTTGTCGGGCAGCAGCACGGGGCCGTCGCCGATGGGGGTGTTCTGCTGGTAGTGGTAGGCGAGCTGCAC
GCCGCCGTCCTCGATGTTGTGGCGGATCTTGAAGTTCGCCTTGATGCCGTTCTTCTGCTTGTCGGCCTTG
ATATAGACGTTAATGAGTGAGCTCAGCTGTTTCTGAGCAATCCTATAAACTCTGCAATACATGACCAGGA
TGATTGTCAACGGGACATAAAAAGATCCGAGGGCGCTGAAAAGGACGTATCCAGGCTCTTCGTTGATCTG
ACATATTGTTTCGTCCTCCGGGGCGGGCTGGCGCCAGCCGAACAAGGGCCCAATGGATATAACCAAGGAA
AGAGCCCAGACACAAAGGAGAGCGATGAAGGCTGCCTTGGGGGTCATCTTTCTCTCATACCGGGCAGGGC
TGGAGATAGCCCAGTATCGATCTATTGAGATAAGGCACAGGCCCATGATTGATGCCGTACAACACAATAC
GTCCACAGCGGCCCAGATGTTACAAAAAACCCGTCCAAAGGCCCAATACCCCAAAATTTCGAAGATAGCG
GAAAATGGCAGTACCGTACTCGTGAGAAGCAGGTCTGCTACAGCGAGGTTCACAATATAGTAGTGGGTAA
CGCTGTGGAGATGGCGGTGACACGCTACTGAGAGAATTACGAGAATGTTACCAAGCACTCCGAACAGAAT
CAGGCCTCCCAAGATGACACCCAGCAAAATAGCCTTGCTGATATTAACAGGAGGTGGTGGGTGGGTACAA
TTTGAAGAGTCACTAGCGTTCCCACTGAGAAAGACTGCGTCATCATCGTCCTTGTAGTCGGCGAACACCA
GGCAGAAGATGTAGCTCAGGGCGATGATCGTCTTCATGGTGGCGGATCCAAGCTTGAGCTCGAGATCTGA
GTCCGGTAGCGCTAGCGGATCTGACGGTTCACTAAACCAGCTCTGCTTATATAGACCTCCCACCGTACAC
GCCTACCGCCCATTTGCGTCAATGGGGCGGAGTTGTTACGACATTTTGGAAAGTCCCGTTGATTTTGGTG
CCAAAACAAACTCCCATTGACGTCAATGGGGTGGAGACTTGGAAATCCCCGTGAGTCAAACCGCTATCCA
CGCCCATTGATGTACTGCCAAAACCGCATCACCATGGTAATAGCGATGACTAATACGTAGATGTACTGCC
AAGTAGGAAAGTCCCATAAGGTCATGTACTGGGCATAATGCCAGGCGGGCCATTTACCGTCATTGACGTC
AATAGGGGGCGTACTTGGCATATGATACACTTGATGTACTGCCAAGTGGGCAGTTTACCGTAAATACTCC
ACCCATTGACGTCAATGGAAAGTCCCTATTGGCGTTACTATGGGAACATACGTCATTATTGACGTCAATG
GGCGGGGGTCGTTTGGCGGTCAGCCAGGCGGGCCATTTACCGTAAGTTATGTAACGCGGAACTCCATATA
TGGGCTATGAACTAATGACCCCGTAATTGATTACTATTAATAACTAATGCATGGCGGTAATACGGTTATC
CACAGAATCAGGGGATAACGCAGGAAAGAACATGTGAGCAAAAGGCCAGCAAAAGGCCAGGAACCGTAAA
AAGGCCGCGTTGCTGGCGTTTTTCCATAGGCTCCGCCCCCCTGACGAGCATCACAAAAATCGACGCTCAA
GTCAGAGGTGGCGAAACCCGACAGGACTATAAAGATACCAGGCGTTTCCCCCTGGAAGCTCCCTCGTGCG
CTCTCCTGTTCCGACCCTGCCGCTTACCGGATACCTGTCCGCCTTTCTCCCTTCGGGAAGCGTGGCGCTT
TCTCATAGCTCACGCTGTAGGTATCTCAGTTCGGTGTAGGTCGTTCGCTCCAAGCTGGGCTGTGTGCACG
AACCCCCCGTTCAGCCCGACCGCTGCGCCTTATCCGGTAACTATCGTCTTGAGTCCAACCCGGTAAGACA
CGACTTATCGCCACTGGCAGCAGCCACTGGTAACAGGATTAGCAGAGCGAGGTATGTAGGCGGTGCTACA
GAGTTCTTGAAGTGGTGGCCTAACTACGGCTACACTAGAAGAACAGTATTTGGTATCTGCGCTCTGCTGA
AGCCAGTTACCTTCGGAAAAAGAGTTGGTAGCTCTTGATCCGGCAAACAAACCACCGCTGGTAGCGGTGG
TTTTTTTGTTTGCAAGCAGCAGATTACGCGCAGAAAAAAAGGATCTCAAGAAGATCCTTTGATCTTTTCT
ACGGGGTCTGACGCTCAGTGGAACGAAAACTCACGTTAAGGGATTTTGGTCATGAGATTATCAAAAAGGA
TCTTCACCTAGATCCTTTTAAATTAAAAATGAAGTTTTAAATCAATCTAAAGTATATATGAGTAACCTGA
GGCTATGGCAGGGCCTGCCGCCCCGACGTTGGCTGCGAGCCCTGGGCCTTCACCCGAACTTGGGGGGTGG
GGTGGGGAAAAGGAAGAAACGCGGGCGTATTGGCCCCAATGGGGTCTCGGTGGGGTATCGACAGAGTGCC
AGCCCTGGGACCGAACCCCGCGTTTATGAACAAACGACCCAACACCGTGCGTTTTATTCTGTCTTTTTAT
TGCCGTCATAGCGCGGGTTCCTTCCGGTATTGTCTCCTTCCGTGTTTCAGTTAGCCTCCCCCTAGGGTGG
GCGAAGAACTCCAGCATGAGATCCCCGCGCTGGAGGATCATCCAGCCGGCGTCCCGGAAAACGATTCCGA
AGCCCAACCTTTCATAGAAGGCGGCGGTGGAATCGAAATCTCGTGATGGCAGGTTGGGCGTCGCTTGGTC
GGTCATTTCGAACCCCAGAGTCCCGCTCAGAAGAACTCGTCAAGAAGGCGATAGAAGGCGATGCGCTGCG
AATCGGGAGCGGCGATACCGTAAAGCACGAGGAAGCGGTCAGCCCATTCGCCGCCAAGCTCTTCAGCAAT
ATCACGGGTAGCCAACGCTATGTCCTGATAGCGGTCCGCCACACCCAGCCGGCCACAGTCGATGAATCCA
GAAAAGCGGCCATTTTCCACCATGATATTCGGCAAGCAGGCATCGCCATGGGTCACGACGAGATCCTCGC
CGTCGGGCATGCTCGCCTTGAGCCTGGCGAACAGTTCGGCTGGCGCGAGCCCCTGATGCTCTTCGTCCAG
ATCATCCTGATCGACAAGACCGGCTTCCATCCGAGTACGTGCTCGCTCGATGCGATGTTTCGCTTGGTGG
TCGAATGGGCAGGTAGCCGGATCAAGCGTATGCAGCCGCCGCATTGCATCAGCCATGATGGATACTTTCT
CGGCAGGAGCAAGGTGAGATGACAGGAGATCCTGCCCCGGCACTTCGCCCAATAGCAGCCAGTCCCTTCC
CGCTTCAGTGACAACGTCGAGCACAGCTGCGCAAGGAACGCCCGTCGTGGCCAGCCACGATAGCCGCGCT
GCCTCGTCTTGCAGTTCATTCAGGGCACCGGACAGGTCGGTCTTGACAAAAAGAACCGGGCGCCCCTGCG
CTGACAGCCGGAACACGGCGGCATCAGAGCAGCCGATTGTCTGTTGTGCCCAGTCATAGCCGAATAGCCT
CTCCACCCAAGCGGCCGGAGAACCTGCGTGCAATCCATCTTGTTCAATCATGCGAAACGATCCTCATCCT
GTCTCTTGATCGATCTTTGCAAAAGCCTAGGCCTCCAAAAAAGCCTCCTCACTACTTCTTGAATAGCTCA
GAGGCCGAGGCGGCCTCGGCCTCTGCATAAATAAAAAAAATTAGTCAGCCATGGGGCGGAGAATGGGCGG
AACTGGGCGGAGTTAGGGGCGGGATGGGCGGAGTTAGGGGCGGGACTATGGTTGCTGACTAATTGAGATG
CATGCTTTGCATACTTCTGCCTGCTGGGGAGCCTGGGGACTTTCCACACCTGGTTGCTGACTAATTGAGA
TGCATGCTTTGCATACTTCTGCCTGCTGGGGAGCCTGGGGACTTTCCACACCCTAACTGACACACATTCC
ACAGCTGGTTCTTTCCGCCTCAGGACTCTTCCTTTTTCAATATTATTGAAGCATTTATCAGGGTTATTGT
CTCATGAGCGGATACATATTTGAATGTATTTAGAAAAATAAACAAATAGGGGTTCCGCGCACATTTCCCC
GAAAAGTGCCACCTG
[124 nt withheld, positions 4846-4969]
C
[91 nt withheld, positions 4971-5061]
A
[49 nt withheld, positions 5063-5111]
CCTTTGACGTTGGAGTCCACGTTCTTT
[37 nt withheld, positions 5139-5175]
ACCCTATCTCGGTCTATTCTTTTGATTTATAAGGGATTTTGCCGATTTCGGCCTATTGGTTAAAAAATGA
GCTGATTTAACAAAAATTTAACGCGAATTTTAACAAAATATTAACGCTTACAATTTACGCCTTAAGATAC
ATTGATGAGTTTGGACAAACCACAACTAGAATGCAGTGAAAAAAATGCTTTATTTGTGAAATTTGTGATG
CTATTGCTTTATTTGTAACCATTATAAGCTGCAATAAACAAGTTAACAACAACAATTGCATTCATTTTAT
GTTTCAGGTTCAGGGGGAGGTGTGGGAGGTTTTTTAAAGCAAGTAAAACCTCTACAAATGTGGTATGGCT
GATTATGATCTAGAGTCGCGGCCGCTCTGAATTCTTAAAAGTCCCGGGCAGTTGTGCAAGCGGACTGGTC
CTTAGGAACTGTTATTCTGGCAGATCCGCGTGGCAAGGATGAAAAAAATTTCCATTCACATACCCCGTCT
GTTTTACTGATTTTGCAAAATGTTTCGCCACTACCCACAGGTATTCGCACGAGGTTTCTATACTGTCCCT
CGAGAGCATGGGATGGGGGGTGGAGCGTATAACCGAGTGCGTGCTTAGAAGACTGCTTTCTGCGCAGGCA
TTGTATGCGCAACACGTTTTGAAAAGCCTTTTTAAACTCTTGAGATGAACAGGGATATATAATGGGATTA
ATACAGGAGTTCAAATAACCAAGCCAAAAAGCTATTTTGAATACTGTCTCACTCGGT
Features (pLannotate 1.2.2; 18 found; start..end, strand, type, name):
     24..110     -  CDS            HTR1B (fragment): 5HT1B_PIG - Experimental evidence at transcript level: Swiss-Prot protein existence level 2. G-protein coupled receptor for 5-hydroxytryptamine (serotonin). Also functions as a receptor for various alkaloids and psychoactive substances. Ligand binding causes a conformation change that triggers signaling via guanine nucleotide-binding proteins (G proteins) and modulates the activity of down-stream effectors, such as adenylate cyclase. Signaling inhibits adenylate cyclase activity. Arrestin family members inhibit signaling via G proteins and mediate activation of alternative signaling pathways.
    129..863     -  CDS            cEGFP: cEGFP is a basic (constitutively fluorescent) green fluorescent protein published in 2008, derived from Aequorea victoria.
    855..1511    -  CDS            ADRA1B (fragment): ADA1B_MESAU - Experimental evidence at protein level: Swiss-Prot protein existence level 1. This alpha-adrenergic receptor mediates its action by association with G proteins that activate a phosphatidylinositol- calcium second messenger system. Its effect is mediated by G(q) and G(11) proteins. Nuclear ADRA1A-ADRA1B heterooligomers regulate phenylephrine (PE)-stimulated ERK signaling in cardiac myocytes (By similarity). From Mesocricetus auratus (Golden hamster).
   1509..1529    -  CDS            3xFLAG (fragment): three tandem FLAG® epitope tags
   1590..1626    -  misc_feature   MCS (fragment): multiple cloning site
   1649..1852    -  promoter       CMV promoter: human cytomegalovirus (CMV) immediate early promoter
   1853..2216    -  enhancer       CMV enhancer: human cytomegalovirus immediate early enhancer
   2331..2919    -  rep_origin     ori: high-copy-number ColE1/pMB1/pBR322/pUC origin of replication
   3141..3157    +  polyA_signal   bGH poly(A) signal (fragment): bovine growth hormone polyadenylation signal
   3248..3295    -  polyA_signal   HSV TK poly(A) signal: herpes simplex virus thymidine kinase polyadenylation signal (Cole and Stacy, 1985)
   3354..3506    -  CDS            ble (fragment): BLE_KLEPN - Experimental evidence at protein level: Swiss-Prot protein existence level 1. Binding protein with a strong affinity to the bleomycin family of antibiotics. Binds to CL990; an antimitotic-antibiotic compound. From Klebsiella pneumoniae.
   3527..4321    -  CDS            NeoR/KanR: aminoglycoside phosphotransferase from Tn5; aph(3')-II (or nptII); confers resistance to neomycin, kanamycin, and G418 (Geneticin®)
   4356..4713    -  promoter       SV40 promoter: SV40 enhancer and early promoter
   4715..4819    -  promoter       AmpR promoter: bla
   4846..5274    +  rep_origin     f1 ori (sequence partly withheld): f1 bacteriophage origin of replication; arrow indicates direction of (+) strand synthesis
   5308..5429    -  polyA_signal   SV40 poly(A) signal: SV40 polyadenylation signal
   5452..5535    -  CDS            large T antigen (fragment): large T antigen from SV40 (simian virus 40)
   5569..5931    -  CDS            Adra1a (fragment): ADA1A_MOUSE - Also known as Adra1c. Experimental evidence at protein level: Swiss-Prot protein existence level 1. This alpha-adrenergic receptor mediates its action by association with G proteins that activate a phosphatidylinositol- calcium second messenger system. Its effect is mediated by G(q) and G(11) proteins. Nuclear ADRA1A-ADRA1B heterooligomers regulate phenylephrine (PE)-stimulated ERK signaling in cardiac myocytes (By similarity). From Mus musculus (Mouse).
