[The description below was written by a language model from this plasmid's Addgene catalogue record and pLannotate feature annotations shown in this document.]
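Description:
pCMV_nLightG is a 5,932 bp mammalian expression plasmid built on a pCMV backbone that carries nLightG, a synthetic, genetically encoded green fluorescent indicator for norepinephrine (insert of about 1,950 bp). The coding sequence lies on the reverse strand and spans the numbering origin of the circular record. It is driven by the human cytomegalovirus immediate-early enhancer and promoter and terminated by an SV40 polyadenylation signal.

Automated annotation picks up the sensor as a series of fragments. A short FLAG-type epitope match sits at the N-terminal end, followed by a segment resembling an alpha-1 adrenergic receptor. Next comes a GFP-derived module annotated as cEGFP, then further G-protein-coupled-receptor-like segments, including a short stretch matched to a serotonin receptor and a C-terminal portion matched to an alpha-1A adrenergic receptor. This layout fits a sensor in which a fluorescent protein module is inserted within an adrenergic receptor scaffold, so that ligand binding is reported as a fluorescence change. The species and subtype labels are homology hits only, and the record does not state the exact receptor origin.

For propagation in bacteria the plasmid has a high-copy ColE1/pUC-type origin and is selected with kanamycin. The Tn5 NeoR/KanR gene sits behind both a bacterial (bla) promoter and the SV40 early promoter, with an HSV TK polyadenylation signal. The same marker could therefore in principle give G418 resistance in mammalian cells. An f1 origin is also present, and small fragments annotated as ble, bGH poly(A) and large T antigen appear to be backbone remnants. The plasmid is intended for expressing nLightG in mammalian cells to monitor norepinephrine optically.
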