Addgene plasmid #217656: pCMV_nLightG
Purpose: Expresses norepinephrine indicator nLightG under mammalian promoter
Depositing lab: Tommaso Patriarchi. Publication: Sensitive multicolor indicators for monitoring norepinephrine in vivo. Kagiampaki Z, Rohner V, Kiss C, Curreli S, Dieter A, Wilhelm M, Harada M, Duss SN, Dernic J, Bhat MA, Zhou X, Ravotto L, Ziebarth T, Wasielewski LM, Sonmez L, Benke D, Weber B, Bohacek J, Reiner A, Wiegert JS, Fellin T, Patriarchi T. Nat Methods. 2023 Sep;20(9):1426-1436. doi: 10.1038/s41592-023-01959-z. PubMed 37474807.
Backbone
  Vector backbone: pCMV
  Backbone size w/o insert (bp): 3974
  Total vector size (bp): 5932
  Vector type: Mammalian Expression
Growth in bacteria
  Bacterial resistance: Kanamycin, 50 μg/mL
  Growth temperature: 37°C
  Growth strain: DH5alpha
  Copy number: Unknown
Gene/Insert
  Gene/Insert name: nLightG
  Species: Synthetic
  Insert size (bp): 1950
Terms and licenses: Academic/Nonprofit Terms; Industry Terms: Not Available to Industry
How to cite: pCMV_nLightG was a gift from Tommaso Patriarchi (Addgene plasmid # 217656 ; http://n2t.net/addgene:217656 ; RRID:Addgene_217656)
